>Addgene plasmid #96930 | XLone-GFP | addgene full sequence | sequence record 183628 | Addgene NGS Result
ATCACCTCGAGTTTACTCCCTATCAGTGATAGAGAACGTATGAAGAGTTTACTCCCTATCAGTGATAGAG
AACGTATGCAGACTTTACTCCCTATCAGTGATAGAGAACGTATAAGGAGTTTACTCCCTATCAGTGATAG
AGAACGTATGACCAGTTTACTCCCTATCAGTGATAGAGAACGTATCTACAGTTTACTCCCTATCAGTGAT
AGAGAACGTATATCCAGTTTACTCCCTATCAGTGATAGAGAACGTATAAGCTTTGCTTATGTAAACCAGG
GCGCCTATAAAAGAGTGCTGATTTTTTGAGTAAACTTCAATTCCACAACACTTTTGTCTTATACCAACTT
TCCGTACCACTTCCTACCCTCGTAAAGGTACCATGGTGAGCAAGGGCGAGGAGCTGTTCACCGGGGTGGT
GCCCATCCTGGTCGAGCTGGACGGCGACGTAAACGGCCACAAGTTCAGCGTGTCCGGCGAGGGCGAGGGC
GATGCCACCTACGGCAAGCTGACCCTGAAGTTCATCTGCACCACCGGCAAGCTGCCCGTGCCCTGGCCCA
CCCTCGTGACCACCCTGACCTACGGCGTGCAGTGCTTCAGCCGCTACCCCGACCACATGAAGCAGCACGA
CTTCTTCAAGTCCGCCATGCCCGAAGGCTACGTCCAGGAGCGCACCATCTTCTTCAAGGACGACGGCAAC
TACAAGACCCGCGCCGAGGTGAAGTTCGAGGGCGACACCCTGGTGAACCGCATCGAGCTGAAGGGCATCG
ACTTCAAGGAGGACGGCAACATCCTGGGGCACAAGCTGGAGTACAACTACAACAGCCACAACGTCTATAT
CATGGCCGACAAGCAGAAGAACGGCATCAAGGTGAACTTCAAGATCCGCCACAACATCGAGGACGGCAGC
GTGCAGCTCGCCGACCACTACCAGCAGAACACCCCCATCGGCGACGGCCCCGTGCTGCTGCCCGACAACC
ACTACCTGAGCACCCAGTCCGCCCTGAGCAAAGACCCCAACGAGAAGCGCGATCACATGGTCCTGCTGGA
GTTCGTGACCGCCGCCGGGATCACTCTCGGCATGGACGAGCTGTACAAGGAATTCTAAACTAGTAGACCA
CCTCCCCTGCGAGCTAAGCTGGACAGCCAATGACGGGTAAGAGAGTGACATTTTTCACTAACCTAAGACA
GGAGGGCCGTCAGAGCTACTGCCTAATCCAAAGACGGGTAAAAGTGATAAAAATGTATCACTCCAACCTA
AGACAGGCGCAGCTTCCGAGGGATTTGAGATCCAGACATGATAAGATACATTGATGAGTTTGGACAAACC
AAAACTAGAATGCAGTGAAAAAAATGCCTTATTTGTGAAATTTGTGATGCTATTGCCTTATTTGTAACCA
TTATAAGCTGCAATAAACAAGTTTGATATCTATAACAAGAAAATATATATATAATAAGTTATCACGTAAG
TAGAACATGAAATAACAATATAATTATCGTATGAGTTAAATCTTAAAAGTCACGTAAAAGATAATCATGC
GTCATTTTGACTCACGCGGTCGTTATAGTTCAAAATCAGTGACACTTACCGCATTGACAAGCACGCCTCA
CGGGAGCTCCAAGCGGCGACTGAGATGTCCTAAATGCACAGCGACGGATTCGCGCTATTTAGAAAGAGAG
AGCAATATTTCAAGAATGCATGCGTCAATTTTACGCAGACTATCTTTCTAGGGTTAAGAATTCACTGGCC
GTCGTTTTACAACGTCGTGACTGGGAAAACCCTGGCGTTACCCAACTTAATCGCCTTGCAGCACATCCCC
CTTTCGCCAGCTGGCGTAATAGCGAAGAGGCCCGCACCGATCGCCCTTCCCAACAGTTGCGCAGCCTGAA
TGGCGAATGGCGCCTGATGCGGTATTTTCTCCTTACGCATCTGTGCGGTATTTCACACCGCATATGGTGC
ACTCTCAGTACAATCTGCTCTGATGCCGCATAGTTAAGCCAGCCCCGACACCCGCCAACACCCGCTGACG
CGCCCTGACGGGCTTGTCTGCTCCCGGCATCCGCTTACAGACAAGCTGTGACCGTCTCCGGGAGCTGCAT
GTGTCAGAGGTTTTCACCGTCATCACCGAAACGCGCGAGACGAAAGGGCCTCGTGATACGCCTATTTTTA
TAGGTTAATGTCATGATAATAATGGTTTCTTAGACGTCAGGTGGCACTTTTCGGGGAAATGTGCGCGGAA
CCCCTATTTGTTTATTTTTCTAAATACATTCAAATATGTATCCGCTCATGAGACAATAACCCTGATAAAT
GCTTCAATAATATTGAAAAAGGAAGAGTATGAGTATTCAACATTTCCGTGTCGCCCTTATTCCCTTTTTT
GCGGCATTTTGCCTTCCTGTTTTTGCTCACCCAGAAACGCTGGTGAAAGTAAAAGATGCTGAAGATCAGT
TGGGTGCACGAGTGGGTTACATCGAACTGGATCTCAACAGCGGTAAGATCCTTGAGAGTTTTCGCCCCGA
AGAACGTTTTCCAATGATGAGCACTTTTAAAGTTCTGCTATGTGGCGCGGTATTATCCCGTATTGACGCC
GGGCAAGAGCAACTCGGTCGCCGCATACACTATTCTCAGAATGACTTGGTTGAGTACTCACCAGTCACAG
AAAAGCATCTTACGGATGGCATGACAGTAAGAGAATTATGCAGTGCTGCCATAACCATGAGTGATAACAC
TGCGGCCAACTTACTTCTGACAACGATCGGAGGACCGAAGGAGCTAACCGCTTTTTTGCACAACATGGGG
GATCATGTAACTCGCCTTGATCGTTGGGAACCGGAGCTGAATGAAGCCATACCAAACGACGAGCGTGACA
CCACGATGCCTGTAGCAATGGCAACAACGTTGCGCAAACTATTAACTGGCGAACTACTTACTCTAGCTTC
CCGGCAACAATTAATAGACTGGATGGAGGCGGATAAAGTTGCAGGACCACTTCTGCGCTCGGCCCTTCCG
GCTGGCTGGTTTATTGCTGATAAATCTGGAGCCGGTGAGCGTGGGTCTCGCGGTATCATTGCAGCACTGG
GGCCAGATGGTAAGCCCTCCCGTATCGTAGTTATCTACACGACGGGGAGTCAGGCAACTATGGATGAACG
AAATAGACAGATCGCTGAGATAGGTGCCTCACTGATTAAGCATTGGTAACTGTCAGACCAAGTTTACTCA
TATATACTTTAGATTGATTTAAAACTTCATTTTTAATTTAAAAGGATCTAGGTGAAGATCCTTTTTGATA
ATCTCATGACCAAAATCCCTTAACGTGAGTTTTCGTTCCACTGAGCGTCAGACCCCGTAGAAAAGATCAA
AGGATCTTCTTGAGATCCTTTTTTTCTGCGCGTAATCTGCTGCTTGCAAACAAAAAAACCACCGCTACCA
GCGGTGGTTTGTTTGCCGGATCAAGAGCTACCAACTCTTTTTCCGAAGGTAACTGGCTTCAGCAGAGCGC
AGATACCAAATACTGTTCTTCTAGTGTAGCCGTAGTTAGGCCACCACTTCAAGAACTCTGTAGCACCGCC
TACATACCTCGCTCTGCTAATCCTGTTACCAGTGGCTGCTGCCAGTGGCGATAAGTCGTGTCTTACCGGG
TTGGACTCAAGACGATAGTTACCGGATAAGGCGCAGCGGTCGGGCTGAACGGGGGGTTCGTGCACACAGC
CCAGCTTGGAGCGAACGACCTACACCGAACTGAGATACCTACAGCGTGAGCTATGAGAAAGCGCCACGCT
TCCCGAAGGGAGAAAGGCGGACAGGTATCCGGTAAGCGGCAGGGTCGGAACAGGAGAGCGCACGAGGGAG
CTTCCAGGGGGAAACGCCTGGTATCTTTATAGTCCTGTCGGGTTTCGCCACCTCTGACTTGAGCGTCGAT
TTTTGTGATGCTCGTCAGGGGGGCGGAGCCTATGGAAAAACGCCAGCAACGCGGCCTTTTTACGGTTCCT
GGCCTTTTGCTGGCCTTTTGCTCACATGTTCTTTCCTGCGTTATCCCCTGATTCTGTGGATAACCGTATT
ACCGCCTTTGAGTGAGCTGATACCGCTCGCCGCAGCCGAACGACCGAGCGCAGCGAGTCAGTGAGCGAGG
AAGCGGAAGAGCGCCCAATACGCAAACCGCCTCTCCCCGCGCGTTGGCCGATTCATTAATGCAGCTGGCA
CGACAGGTTTCCCGACTGGAAAGCGGGCAGTGAGCGCAACGCAATTAATGTGAGTTAGCTCACTCATTAG
GCACCCCAGGCTTTACACTTTATGCTTCCGGCTCGTATGTTGTGTGGAATTGTGAGCGGATAACAATTTC
ACACAGGAAACAGCTATGACCATGATTACGCCAAGGTCGACTTAACCCTAGAAAGATAATCATATTGTGA
CGTACGTTAAAGATAATCATGCGTAAAATTGACGCATGTGTTTTATCGGTCTGTATATCGAGGTTTATTT
ATTAATTTGAATAGATATTAAGTTTTATTATATTTACACTTACATACTAATAATAAATTCAACAAACAAT
TTATTTATGTTTATTTATTTATTAAAAAAAAACAAAAACTCAAAATTTCTTCTATAAAGTAACAAAACTT
TTAGCAGTGAAAAAAATGCTTTATTTGTGAAATTTGTGATGCTATTGCTTTATTTGTAACCATTATAAGC
TGCAATAAACAAGTTAACAACAACAATTGCATTCATTTTATGTTTCAGGTTCAGGGGGAGGTGTGGGAGG
TTTTTTAAAGCAAGTAAAACCTCTACAAATGTGGTATGGCTGATTATGATCCTCTGGAGATTTAGCCCTC
CCACACATAACCAGAGGGCAGCAATTCACGAATCCCAACTGCCGTCGGCTGTCCATCACTGTCCTTCACT
ATGGCTTTGATCCCAGGATGCAGATCGAGAAGCACCTGTCGGCACCGTCCGCAGGGGCTCAAGATGCCCC
TGTTCTCATTTCCGATCGCGACGATACAAGTCAGGTTGCCAGCTGCCGCAGCAGCAGCAGTGCCCAGCAC
CACGAGTTCTGCACAAGGTCCCCCAGTAAAATGATATACATTGACACCAGTGAAGATGCGGCCGTCGCTA
GAGAGAGCTGCGCTGGCGACGCTGTAGTCTTCAGAGATGGGGATGCTGTTGATTGTAGCCGTTGCTCTTT
CAATGAGGGTGGATTCTTCTTGAGACAAAGGCTTGGCCATGGGGCCGGGGTTCTCCTCCACGTCGCCGGC
CTGCTTCAGCAGGCTGAAGTTGGTGGCGCCGCTGCCCCCGGGGAGCATGTCAAGGTCAAAATCGTCAAGA
GCGTCAGCAGGCAGCATATCAAGGTCAAAGTCGTCAAGGGCATCGGCTGGGAGCATGTCTAAGTCAAAAT
CGTCAAGGGCGTCGGTCGGCCCGCCGCTTTCGCACTTTAGCTGTTTCTCCAGGCCACATATGATTAGTTC
CAGGCCGAAAAGGAAGGCAGGTTCGGCTCCCTGCCGGTCGAACAGCTCAATTGCTTGTTTCAGAAGTGGG
GGCATAGAATCGGTGGTAGGTGTCTCTCTTTCCTCTTTTGCTACTTGATGCTCCTGTTCCTCCAATACGC
AGCCCAGTGTAAAGTGGCCCACGGCGGACAGAGCGTACAGTGCGTTCTCCAGGGAGAAGCCTTGCTGACA
CAGGAACGCGAGCTGATTTTCCAGGGTTTCGTACTGTTTCTCTGTTGGGCGGGTGCCGAGATGCACTTTA
GCCCCGTCGCGATGTGAGAGGAGAGCACAGCGGTATGACTTGGCGTTGTTCCGCAGAAAGTCTTGCCATG
ACTCGCCTTCCAGGGGGCAGGAGTGGGTATGATGCCTGTCCAGCATCTCGATTGGCAGGGCATCGAGCAG
GGCCCGCTTGTTCTTCACGTGCCAGTACAGGGTAGGCTGCTCAACTCCCAGCTTTTGAGCGAGTTTCCTT
GTCGTCAGGCCTTCGATACCGACTCCATTGAGTAATTCCAGAGCAGAGTTTATGACTTTGCTCTTGTCCA
GTCTAGACATCTTATCGTCATCGTCTTTGTAATCCATGGTGGCGGATCCCGCGTCACGACACCTGTGTTC
TGGCGGCAAACCCGTTGCGAAAAAGAACGTTCACGGCGACTACTGCACTTATATACGGTTCTCCCCCACC
CTCGGGAAAAAGGCGGAGCCAGTACACGACATCACTTTCCCAGTTTACCCCGCGCCACCTTCTCTAGGCA
CCGGTTCAATTGCCGACCCCTCCCCCCAACTTCTCGGGGACTGTGGGCGATGTGCGCTCTGCCCACTGAC
GGGCACCGGAGCCACTCGAGTGGAATT
Features (pLannotate 1.2.2; 19 found; start..end, strand, type, name):
      9..376     +  promoter       TRE3GS promoter: 3rd-generation Tet-responsive promoter that can be activated by binding of Tet-On® 3G, modified to eliminate binding sites for endogenous mammalian transcription factors
    383..1099    +  CDS            EGFP: EGFP is a basic (constitutively fluorescent) green fluorescent protein published in 1996, derived from Aequorea victoria. It is reported to be a rapidly-maturing weak dimer with moderate acid sensitivity.
   1289..1423    -  polyA_signal   SV40 poly(A) signal: SV40 polyadenylation signal
   1740..1897    +  CDS            lacZα (fragment): LacZα fragment of β-galactosidase; lacZ fragment
   1903..2002    -  misc_feature   bom (fragment): basis of mobility region from pBR322
   2104..2139    -  CDS            rop (fragment): Rop protein, which maintains plasmids at low copy number; rop
   2234..2338    +  promoter       AmpR promoter: bla
   2339..3199    +  CDS            AmpR: β-lactamase; bla; confers resistance to ampicillin, carbenicillin, and related antibiotics
   3370..3958    +  rep_origin     ori: high-copy-number ColE1/pMB1/pBR322/pUC origin of replication
   4141..4233    +  CDS            lacI (fragment): lac repressor; lacI; The lac repressor binds to the lac operator to inhibit transcription in E. coli. This inhibition can be relieved by adding lactose or isopropyl-β-D-thiogalactopyranoside (IPTG).
   4246..4267    +  protein_bind   CAP binding site: CAP binding activates transcription in the presence of cAMP. E. coli catabolite activator protein
   4282..4312    +  promoter       lac promoter: promoter for the E. coli lac operon
   4320..4336    +  protein_bind   lac operator: The lac repressor binds to the lac operator to inhibit transcription in E. coli. This inhibition can be relieved by adding lactose or isopropyl-β-D-thiogalactopyranoside (IPTG). lac repressor encoded by lacI
   4624..4705    -  polyA_signal   SV40 poly(A) signal: SV40 polyadenylation signal
   4728..4811    -  CDS            large T antigen (fragment): large T antigen from SV40 (simian virus 40)
   4822..5220    -  CDS            BSD: blasticidin S deaminase; Aspergillus terreus BSD; confers resistance to blasticidin
   5293..5403    -  CDS            VP48: 3 tandem repeats of the minimal activation domain of herpes simplex virus VP16 (Cheng et al., 2013)
   5333..6030    -  CDS            rtTA3 (fragment): reverse tetracycline transactivator 3 activates expression from Tet-responsive promoters in the presence of doxycycline
   6083..6294    -  promoter       EF-1α core promoter: core promoter for human elongation factor EF-1α
