[The description below was written by a language model from this plasmid's Addgene catalogue record and pLannotate feature annotations shown in this document.]
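Description:
XLone-GFP is an all-in-one, doxycycline-inducible mammalian expression plasmid built on a pUC57 backbone. According to the associated publication title it belongs to a Tet-On 3G PiggyBac system developed for human pluripotent stem cells and their derivatives. It is propagated in E. coli through a high-copy ColE1/pUC origin with ampicillin selection (AmpR/bla). Remnants of the cloning backbone are also annotated, including lacZα, lac promoter/operator, lacI, bom and rop fragments. The generated feature table does not annotate PiggyBac terminal repeats, so the transposon boundaries cannot be placed from this record, even though the system is described as PiggyBac-based.

The payload consists of two divergently oriented cassettes. In one, the TRE3GS promoter, a third-generation Tet-responsive promoter modified to remove binding sites for endogenous mammalian transcription factors, drives EGFP. The EGFP sits between retained KpnI and SpeI cloning sites, and an SV40 polyadenylation signal lies downstream, annotated on the opposite strand. In the other cassette, on the opposite strand, the EF-1α core promoter constitutively expresses a reverse tetracycline transactivator. This is annotated as an rtTA3-type fragment with VP16-derived minimal activation domains, consistent with Tet-On 3G. It is followed by the blasticidin S deaminase gene (BSD) and an SV40 poly(A) signal. The record does not annotate how the transactivator and BSD are linked.

Because transactivator, selection marker and responsive promoter are all on one plasmid, blasticidin-resistant cells need no second component, and adding doxycycline switches on GFP. The stated purpose is tunable and temporal control of GFP expression. The construct can therefore serve as a reporter for the system's inducibility, and the retained cloning sites suggest EGFP could be exchanged for another gene.
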