Addgene plasmid #96930: XLone-GFP
Purpose: Tunable and temporal expression control of GFP
Depositing lab: Xiaojun Lian. Depositing organization: Pennsylvania State University. Publication: An all-in-one, Tet-On 3G inducible PiggyBac system for human pluripotent stem cells and derivatives. Randolph LN, Bao X, Zhou C, Lian X. Sci Rep. 2017 May 8;7(1):1549. doi: 10.1038/s41598-017-01684-6. PubMed 28484230.
Backbone
  Vector backbone: pUC57
  Backbone size w/o insert (bp): 5607
  Vector type: Mammalian Expression
  Selectable markers: Blasticidin
Growth in bacteria
  Bacterial resistance: Ampicillin, 100 μg/mL
  Growth temperature: 37°C
  Growth strain: NEB Stable
  Copy number: High Copy
Gene/Insert
  Gene/Insert name: Green Fluorescent Protein (alt name: EGFP)
  Promoter: TRE3GS
  Cloning method: Restriction Enzyme; 5′ cloning site KpnI (not destroyed); 3′ cloning site SpeI (not destroyed)
  Sequencing primers: 5′ M13 FWD; 3′ M13 REV
Terms and licenses: Academic/Nonprofit Terms; Industry Terms: Not Available to Industry
How to cite: XLone-GFP was a gift from Xiaojun Lian (Addgene plasmid # 96930 ; http://n2t.net/addgene:96930 ; RRID:Addgene_96930)
